Addgene plasmid #78518: pBABEpuro mTurquoise2 LC3B
Purpose: Fluorescent reporter for LC3B visualization
Depositing lab: David Chan. Depositing organization: California Institute of Technology. Publication: Elimination of paternal mitochondria in mouse embryos occurs through autophagic degradation dependent on PARKIN and MUL1. Rojansky R, Cha MY, Chan DC. Elife. 2016 Nov 17;5. pii: e17896. doi: 10.7554/eLife.17896. PubMed 27852436.
Backbone
  Vector backbone: pBABE puro
  Backbone size w/o insert (bp): 5153
  Total vector size (bp): 6272
  Vector type: Mammalian Expression, Retroviral
  Selectable markers: Puromycin
Growth in bacteria
  Bacterial resistance: Ampicillin, 100 μg/mL
  Growth temperature: 37°C
  Growth strain: NEB Stable
  Copy number: Unknown
Gene/Insert
  Gene/Insert name: LC3B
  Species: H. sapiens (human)
  Insert size (bp): 1119
  Entrez Gene: MAP1LC3B (a.k.a. ATG8F, LC3B, MAP1A/1BLC3, MAP1LC3B-a)
  Promoter: retroviral
  Tag / fusion protein: mTurquoise2 (N terminal on insert)
  Cloning method: Restriction Enzyme; 5′ cloning site EcoRI (unknown if destroyed); 3′ cloning site SalI (unknown if destroyed)
  Sequencing primers: 5′ TTTATCCAGCCCTCACTCCTTCTCTAGGC; 3′ CCTGGGGACTTTCCACACCCTAAC
Terms and licenses: Academic/Nonprofit Terms; Industry Terms: Not Available to Industry
How to cite: pBABEpuro mTurquoise2 LC3B was a gift from David Chan (Addgene plasmid # 78518 ; http://n2t.net/addgene:78518 ; RRID:Addgene_78518)
