[The description below was written by a language model from this plasmid's Addgene catalogue record and pLannotate feature annotations shown in this document.]
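Description:
pBABEpuro mTurquoise2 LC3B is a Moloney murine leukemia virus-based retroviral expression vector built on the pBABE puro backbone, designed to deliver a cyan fluorescent autophagosome marker into mammalian cells. In bacteria the 6.3 kb plasmid is maintained through a high-copy ColE1/pUC-type origin and selected with ampicillin via the β-lactamase gene and its own promoter. The proviral portion is bounded by two MMLV long terminal repeats, with a packaging signal and a truncated gag segment lacking its start codon downstream of the 5′ LTR. These elements allow the transcript to be encapsidated when gag, pol and env are supplied in trans by a packaging system. A small lacI fragment and a truncated LTR remnant annotated outside the provirus appear to be backbone leftovers with no stated function.

The payload is human LC3B (MAP1LC3B) fused at its N terminus to mTurquoise2, a monomeric, rapidly maturing cyan fluorescent protein with low acid sensitivity. The roughly 1.1 kb fusion was cloned between EcoRI and SalI sites and is transcribed from the retroviral LTR promoter. Placing the tag at the N terminus suits LC3B, because the protein's C terminus is processed and lipidated for attachment to autophagosomal membranes. Downstream, an SV40 enhancer/early promoter drives puromycin N-acetyltransferase, so that transduced cells with integrated provirus can be selected with puromycin. The stated purpose is fluorescent visualization of LC3B. The associated study concerned autophagic degradation of paternal mitochondria in mouse embryos, which fits its use for imaging autophagosome formation and localization.
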