Features (pLannotate 1.2.2; 13 found; start..end, strand, type, name):
      8..477     +  LTR            LTR: long terminal repeat from Moloney murine leukemia virus
    601..875     +  misc_feature   MESV Ψ (fragment): packaging signal of murine embryonic stem cell virus
    942..1358    +  CDS            gag (truncated): truncated Moloney murine leukemia virus (MMLV) gag gene lacking the start codon
   1378..2094    +  CDS            mTurquoise2: mTurquoise2 is a basic (constitutively fluorescent) cyan fluorescent protein published in 2012, derived from Aequorea victoria. It is reported to be a rapidly-maturing monomer with very low acid sensitivity.
   2122..2496    +  CDS            LC3B: human LC3 protein; MAP1LC3B; Atg8 family member found on autophagosomes
   2516..2845    +  promoter       SV40 promoter: SV40 enhancer and early promoter
   2855..3454    +  CDS            PuroR: puromycin N-acetyltransferase; pac from Streptomyces; confers resistance to puromycin
   3553..4146    +  LTR            LTR: long terminal repeat from Moloney murine leukemia virus
   4155..4201    +  LTR            5' LTR (truncated) (fragment): truncated long terminal repeat from Moloney murine sarcoma virus
   4284..4332    -  CDS            lacI (fragment): lac repressor; lacI; The lac repressor binds to the lac operator to inhibit transcription in E. coli. This inhibition can be relieved by adding lactose or isopropyl-β-D-thiogalactopyranoside (IPTG).
   4518..5106    -  rep_origin     ori: high-copy-number ColE1/pMB1/pBR322/pUC origin of replication
   5284..6144    -  CDS            AmpR: β-lactamase; bla; confers resistance to ampicillin, carbenicillin, and related antibiotics
   6145..6249    -  promoter       AmpR promoter: bla
>Addgene plasmid #78518 | pBABEpuro mTurquoise2 LC3B | depositor full sequence | sequence record 146468 | pBABEpuro mTurquoise2 LC3B sequence 6272 bps
CTGCAGCCTGAATATGGGCCAAACAGGATATCTGTGGTAAGCAGTTCCTGCCCCGGCTCAGGGCCAAGAA
CAGATGGAACAGCTGAATATGGGCCAAACAGGATATCTGTGGTAAGCAGTTCCTGCCCCGGCTCAGGGCC
AAGAACAGATGGTCCCCAGATGCGGTCCAGCCCTCAGCAGTTTCTAGAGAACCATCAGATGTTTCCAGGG
TGCCCCAAGGACCTGAAATGACCCTGTGCCTTATTTGAACTAACCAATCAGTTCGCTTCTCGCTTCTGTT
CGCGCGCTTCTGCTCCCCGAGCTCAATAAAAGAGCCCACAACCCCTCACTCGGGGCGCCAGTCCTCCGAT
TGACTGAGTCGCCCGGGTACCCGTGTATCCAATAAACCCTCTTGCAGTTGCATCCGACTTGTGGTCTCGC
TGTTCCTTGGGAGGGTCTCCTCTGAGTGATTGACTACCCGTCAGCGGGGGTCTTTCATTTGGGGGCTCGT
CCGGGATCGGGAGACCCCTGCCCAGGGACCACCGACCCACCACCGGGAGGTAAGCTGGCCAGCAACTTAT
CTGTGTCTGTCCGATTGTCTAGTGTCTATGACTGATTTTATGCGCCTGCGTCGGTACTAGTTAGCTAACT
AGCTCTGTATCTGGCGGACCCGTGGTGGAACTGACGAGTTCTGAACACCCGGCCGCAACCCTGGGAGACG
TCCCAGGGACTTTGGGGGCCGTTTTTGTGGCCCGACCTGAGGAAGGGAGTCGATGTGGAATCCGACCCCG
TCAGGATATGTGGTTCTGGTAGGAGACGAGAACCTAAAACAGTTCCCGCCTCCGTCTGAATTTTTGCTTT
CGGTTTGGAACCGAAGCCGCGCGTCTTGTCTGCTGCAGCGCTGCAGCATCGTTCTGTGTTGTCTCTGTCT
GACTGTGTTTCTGTATTTGTCTGAAAATTAGGGCCAGACTGTTACCACTCCCTTAAGTTTGACCTTAGGT
CACTGGAAAGATGTCGAGCGGATCGCTCACAACCAGTCGGTAGATGTCAAGAAGAGACGTTGGGTTACCT
TCTGCTCTGCAGAATGGCCAACCTTTAACGTCGGATGGCCGCGAGACGGCACCTTTAACCGAGACCTCAT
CACCCAGGTTAAGATCAAGGTCTTTTCACCTGGCCCGCATGGACACCCAGACCAGGTCCCCTACATCGTG
ACCTGGGAAGCCTTGGCTTTTGACCCCCCTCCCTGGGTCAAGCCCTTTGTACACCCTAAGCCTCCGCCTC
CTCTTCCTCCATCCGCCCCGTCTCTCCCCCTTGAACCTCCTCGTTCGACCCCGCCTCGATCCTCCCTTTA
TCCAGCCCTCACTCCTTCTCTAGGCGCCGGATCCACCGGTCGCCACCATGGTGAGCAAGGGCGAGGAGCT
GTTCACCGGGGTGGTGCCCATCCTGGTCGAGCTGGACGGCGACGTAAACGGCCACAAGTTCAGCGTGTCC
GGCGAGGGCGAGGGCGATGCCACCTACGGCAAGCTGACCCTGAAGTTCATCTGCACCACCGGCAAGCTGC
CCGTGCCCTGGCCCACCCTCGTGACCACCCTGTCCTGGGGCGTGCAGTGCTTCGCCCGCTACCCCGACCA
CATGAAGCAGCACGACTTCTTCAAGTCCGCCATGCCCGAAGGCTACGTCCAGGAGCGCACCATCTTCTTC
AAGGACGACGGCAACTACAAGACCCGCGCCGAGGTGAAGTTCGAGGGCGACACCCTGGTGAACCGCATCG
AGCTGAAGGGCATCGACTTCAAGGAGGACGGCAACATCCTGGGGCACAAGCTGGAGTACAACTACTTTAG
CGACAACGTCTATATCACCGCCGACAAGCAGAAGAACGGCATCAAGGCCAACTTCAAGATCCGCCACAAC
ATCGAGGACGGCGGCGTGCAGCTCGCCGACCACTACCAGCAGAACACCCCCATCGGCGACGGCCCCGTGC
TGCTGCCCGACAACCACTACCTGAGCACCCAGTCCAAGCTGAGCAAAGACCCCAACGAGAAGCGCGATCA
CATGGTCCTGCTGGAGTTCGTGACCGCCGCCGGGATCACTCTCGGCATGGACGAGCTGTACAAGTCCGGA
CTCAGATCTGGTACCGAATTCATGCCGTCGGAGAAGACCTTCAAGCAGCGCCGCACCTTCGAACAAAGAG
TAGAAGATGTCCGACTTATTCGAGAGCAGCATCCAACCAAAATCCCGGTGATAATAGAACGATACAAGGG
TGAGAAGCAGCTTCCTGTTCTGGATAAAACAAAGTTCCTTGTACCTGACCATGTCAACATGAGTGAGCTC
ATCAAGATAATTAGAAGGCGCTTACAGCTCAATGCTAATCAGGCCTTCTTCCTGTTGGTGAACGGACACA
GCATGGTCAGCGTCTCCACACCAATCTCAGAGGTGTATGAGAGTGAGAAAGATGAAGATGGATTCCTGTA
CATGGTCTATGCCTCCCAGGAGACGTTCGGGATGAAATTGTCAGTGTAAGTCGACCCTGTGGAATGTGTG
TCAGTTAGGGTGTGGAAAGTCCCCAGGCTCCCCAGCAGGCAGAAGTATGCAAAGCATGCATCTCAATTAG
TCAGCAACCAGGTGTGGAAAGTCCCCAGGCTCCCCAGCAGGCAGAAGTATGCAAAGCATGCATCTCAATT
AGTCAGCAACCATAGTCCCGCCCCTAACTCCGCCCATCCCGCCCCTAACTCCGCCCAGTTCCGCCCATTC
TCCGCCCCATGGCTGACTAATTTTTTTTATTTATGCAGAGGCCGAGGCCGCCTCGGCCTCTGAGCTATTC
CAGAAGTAGTGAGGAGGCTTTTTTGGAGGCCTAGGCTTTTGCAAAAAGCTTACCATGACCGAGTACAAGC
CCACGGTGCGCCTCGCCACCCGCGACGACGTCCCCAGGGCCGTACGCACCCTCGCCGCCGCGTTCGCCGA
CTACCCCGCCACGCGCCACACCGTCGATCCGGACCGCCACATCGAGCGGGTCACCGAGCTGCAAGAACTC
TTCCTCACGCGCGTCGGGCTCGACATCGGCAAGGTGTGGGTCGCGGACGACGGCGCCGCGGTGGCGGTCT
GGACCACGCCGGAGAGCGTCGAAGCGGGGGCGGTGTTCGCCGAGATCGGCCCGCGCATGGCCGAGTTGAG
CGGTTCCCGGCTGGCCGCGCAGCAACAGATGGAAGGCCTCCTGGCGCCGCACCGGCCCAAGGAGCCCGCG
TGGTTCCTGGCCACCGTCGGCGTCTCGCCCGACCACCAGGGCAAGGGTCTGGGCAGCGCCGTCGTGCTCC
CCGGAGTGGAGGCGGCCGAGCGCGCCGGGGTGCCCGCCTTCCTGGAGACCTCCGCGCCCCGCAACCTCCC
CTTCTACGAGCGGCTCGGCTTCACCGTCACCGCCGACGTCGAGTGCCCGAAGGACCGCGCGACCTGGTGC
ATGACCCGCAAGCCCGGTGCCTGACGCCCGCCCCACGACCCGCAGCGCCCGACCGAAAGGAGCGCACGAC
CCCATGCATCGATAAAATAAAAGATTTTATTTAGTCTCCAGAAAAAGGGGGGAATGAAAGACCCCACCTG
TAGGTTTGGCAAGCTAGCTTAAGTAACGCCATTTTGCAAGGCATGGAAAAATACATAACTGAGAATAGAG
AAGTTCAGATCAAGGTCAGGAACAGATGGAACAGCTGAATATGGGCCAAACAGGATATCTGTGGTAAGCA
GTTCCTGCCCCGGCTCAGGGCCAAGAACAGATGGAACAGCTGAATATGGGCCAAACAGGATATCTGTGGT
AAGCAGTTCCTGCCCCGGCTCAGGGCCAAGAACAGATGGTCCCCAGATGCGGTCCAGCCCTCAGCAGTTT
CTAGAGAACCATCAGATGTTTCCAGGGTGCCCCAAGGACCTGAAATGACCCTGTGCCTTATTTGAACTAA
CCAATCAGTTCGCTTCTCGCTTCTGTTCGCGCGCTTCTGCTCCCCGAGCTCAATAAAAGAGCCCACAACC
CCTCACTCGGGGCGCCAGTCCTCCGATTGACTGAGTCGCCCGGGTACCCGTGTATCCAATAAACCCTCTT
GCAGTTGCATCCGACTTGTGGTCTCGCTGTTCCTTGGGAGGGTCTCCTCTGAGTGATTGACTACCCGTCA
GCGGGGGTCTTTCATTTCCGACTTGTGGTCTCGCTGCCTTGGGAGGGTCTCCTCTGAGTGATTGACTACC
CGTCAGCGGGGGTCTTCACATGCAGCATGTATCAAAATTAATTTGGTTTTTTTTCTTAAGTATTTACATT
AAATGGCCATAGTTGCATTAATGAATCGGCCAACGCGCGGGGAGAGGCGGTTTGCGTATTGGCGCTCTTC
CGCTTCCTCGCTCACTGACTCGCTGCGCTCGGTCGTTCGGCTGCGGCGAGCGGTATCAGCTCACTCAAAG
GCGGTAATACGGTTATCCACAGAATCAGGGGATAACGCAGGAAAGAACATGTGAGCAAAAGGCCAGCAAA
AGGCCAGGAACCGTAAAAAGGCCGCGTTGCTGGCGTTTTTCCATAGGCTCCGCCCCCCTGACGAGCATCA
CAAAAATCGACGCTCAAGTCAGAGGTGGCGAAACCCGACAGGACTATAAAGATACCAGGCGTTTCCCCCT
GGAAGCTCCCTCGTGCGCTCTCCTGTTCCGACCCTGCCGCTTACCGGATACCTGTCCGCCTTTCTCCCTT
CGGGAAGCGTGGCGCTTTCTCATAGCTCACGCTGTAGGTATCTCAGTTCGGTGTAGGTCGTTCGCTCCAA
GCTGGGCTGTGTGCACGAACCCCCCGTTCAGCCCGACCGCTGCGCCTTATCCGGTAACTATCGTCTTGAG
TCCAACCCGGTAAGACACGACTTATCGCCACTGGCAGCAGCCACTGGTAACAGGATTAGCAGAGCGAGGT
ATGTAGGCGGTGCTACAGAGTTCTTGAAGTGGTGGCCTAACTACGGCTACACTAGAAGGACAGTATTTGG
TATCTGCGCTCTGCTGAAGCCAGTTACCTTCGGAAAAAGAGTTGGTAGCTCTTGATCCGGCAAACAAACC
ACCGCTGGTAGCGGTGGTTTTTTTGTTTGCAAGCAGCAGATTACGCGCAGAAAAAAAGGATCTCAAGAAG
ATCCTTTGATCTTTTCTACGGGGTCTGACGCTCAGTGGAACGAAAACTCACGTTAAGGGATTTTGGTCAT
GAGATTATCAAAAAGGATCTTCACCTAGATCCTTTTAAATTAAAAATGAAGTTTGCGGCCGCAAATCAAT
CTAAAGTATATATGAGTAAACTTGGTCTGACAGTTACCAATGCTTAATCAGTGAGGCACCTATCTCAGCG
ATCTGTCTATTTCGTTCATCCATAGTTGCCTGACTCCCCGTCGTGTAGATAACTACGATACGGGAGGGCT
TACCATCTGGCCCCAGTGCTGCAATGATACCGCGAGACCCACGCTCACCGGCTCCAGATTTATCAGCAAT
AAACCAGCCAGCCGGAAGGGCCGAGCGCAGAAGTGGTCCTGCAACTTTATCCGCCTCCATCCAGTCTATT
AATTGTTGCCGGGAAGCTAGAGTAAGTAGTTCGCCAGTTAATAGTTTGCGCAACGTTGTTGCCATTGCTA
CAGGCATCGTGGTGTCACGCTCGTCGTTTGGTATGGCTTCATTCAGCTCCGGTTCCCAACGATCAAGGCG
AGTTACATGATCCCCCATGTTGTGCAAAAAAGCGGTTAGCTCCTTCGGTCCTCCGATCGTTGTCAGAAGT
AAGTTGGCCGCAGTGTTATCACTCATGGTTATGGCAGCACTGCATAATTCTCTTACTGTCATGCCATCCG
TAAGATGCTTTTCTGTGACTGGTGAGTACTCAACCAAGTCATTCTGAGAATAGTGTATGCGGCGACCGAG
TTGCTCTTGCCCGGCGTCAACACGGGATAATACCGCGCCACATAGCAGAACTTTAAAAGTGCTCATCATT
GGAAAACGTTCTTCGGGGCGAAAACTCTCAAGGATCTTACCGCTGTTGAGATCCAGTTCGATGTAACCCA
CTCGTGCACCCAACTGATCTTCAGCATCTTTTACTTTCACCAGCGTTTCTGGGTGAGCAAAAACAGGAAG
GCAAAATGCCGCAAAAAAGGGAATAAGGGCGACACGGAAATGTTGAATACTCATACTCTTCCTTTTTCAA
TATTATTGAAGCATTTATCAGGGTTATTGTCTCATGAGCGGATACATATTTGAATGTATTTAGAAAAATA
AACAAATAGGGGTTCCGCGCACATTTCCCCGAAAAGTGCCAC
