>Addgene plasmid #78518 | pBABEpuro mTurquoise2 LC3B | addgene partial sequence | sequence record 150305 | gag-F 5'-ccaacctttaacgtcggatg-3'
CTTTAACCGAGACCTCATCACCCAGGTTAAGATCAAGGTCTTTTCACCTGGCCCGCATGGACACCCAGAC
CAGGTCCCCTACATCGTGACCTGGGAAGCCTTGGCTTTTGACCCCCCTCCCTGGGTCAAGCCCTTTGTAC
ACCCTAAGCCTCCGCCTCCTCTTCCTCCATCCGCCCCGTCTCTCCCCCTTGAACCTCCTCGTTCGACCCC
GCCTCGATCCTCCCTTTATCCAGCCCTCACTCCTTCTCTAGGCGCCGGATCCACCGGTCGCCACCATGGT
GAGCAAGGGCGAGGAGCTGTTCACCGGGGTGGTGCCCATCCTGGTCGAGCTGGACGGCGACGTAAACGGC
CACAAGTTCAGCGTGTCCGGCGAGGGCGAGGGCGATGCCACCTACGGCAAGCTGACCCTGAAGTTCATCT
GCACCACCGGCAAGCTGCCCGTGCCCTGGCCCACCCTCGTGACCACCCTGTCCTGGGGCGTGCAGTGCTT
CGCCCGCTACCCCGACCACATGAAGCAGCACGACTTCTTCAAGTCCGCCATGCCCGAAGGCTACGTCCAG
GAGCGCACCATCTTCTTCAAGGACGACGGCAACTACAAGACCCGCGCCGAGGTGAAGTTCGAGGGCGACA
CCCTGGTGAACCGCATCGAGCTGAAGGGCATCGACTTCAAGGAGGACGGCAACATCCTGGGGCACAAGCT
GGAGTACAACTACTTTAGCGACAACGTCTATATCACCGCCGACAAGCAGAAGAACGGCATCAAGGCCAAC
TTCAAGATCCGCCACAACATCGAGGACGGCGGCGTGCAGCTCGCCGACCACTACCAGCAGAACACCCCCA
TCGGCGACGGCCCCGTGCTGCTGCCCGACAACCACTACCTGAGCACCCAGTCCAAGCTGAGCAAAGACCC
CAACGAGAAGCGCGATCACATGGTCCTGCTGGAGTTCGTGACCGCCGCCGGGATCACTCTCGGCATGGAC
GAGCTGTACAAGTCCGGACTC
