>Addgene plasmid #78518 | pBABEpuro mTurquoise2 LC3B | addgene partial sequence | sequence record 150306 | puro-variant-R 5'-gtgggcttgtactcggtcat-3'
AAGCCTAGGCCTCCAAAAAAGCCTCCTCACTACTTCTGGAATAGCTCAGAGGCCGAGGCGGCCTCGGCCT
CTGCATAAATAAAAAAAATTAGTCAGCCATGGGGCGGAGAATGGGCGGAACTGGGCGGAGTTAGGGGCGG
GATGGGCGGAGTTAGGGGCGGGACTATGGTTGCTGACTAATTGAGATGCATGCTTTGCATACTTCTGCCT
GCTGGGGAGCCTGGGGACTTTCCACACCTGGTTGCTGACTAATTGAGATGCATGCTTTGCATACTTCTGC
CTGCTGGGGAGCCTGGGGACTTTCCACACCCTAACTGACACACATTCCACAGGGTCGACTTACACTGACA
ATTTCATCCCGAACGTCTCCTGGGAGGCATAGACCATGTACAGGAATCCATCTTCATCTTTCTCACTCTC
ATACACCTCTGAGATTGGTGTGGAGACGCTGACCATGCTGTGTCCGTTCACCAACAGGAAGAAGGCCTGA
TTAGCATTGAGCTGTAAGCGCCTTCTAATTATCTTGATGAGCTCACTCATGTTGACATGGTCAGGTACAA
GGAACTTTGTTTTATCCAGAACAGGAAGCTGCTTCTCACCCTTGTATCGTTCTATTATCACCGGGATTTT
GGTTGGATGCTGCTCTCGAATAAGTCGGACATCTTCTACTCTTTGTTCGAAGGTGCGGCGCTGCTTGAAG
GTCTTCTCCGACGGCATGAATTCGGTACCAGATCTGAGTCCGGACTTGTACAGCTCGTCCATGCCGAGAG
TGATCCCGGCGGCGGTCACGAACTCCAGCAGGACCATGTGATCGCGCTTCTCGTTGGGGTCTTTGCTCAG
CTTGGACTGGGTGCTCAGGTAGTGGTTGTCGGGCAGCAGCACGGGGCCGTCGCCGATGGGGGTGTTCTGC
TGGTAGTGGTCGGCGAGCTGCACGCCGCCGTCCTCGATGTTGTGGCGGATCTTGAAGTTGGCCTTGATGC
CGTTCTTCTGCTTGTCGGCGGTGATATAGACGTTGTCGCTAAAGTAGTTGTACTCCAGCT
